Addgene plasmid #62931: pJEP212-Lenti-1.3CaMKII-P-Intron-MCS-WPRE-pA
Purpose: (Empty Backbone) pLenti vector backbone containing a 1.3CaMKII promoter followed by an intron followed by multiple cloning site(MCS) (reverse orientation).
Depositing lab: Jonathan Ploski. Depositing organization: University of Texas at Dallas. Publication: The production of viral vectors designed to express large and difficult to express transgenes within neurons. Holehonnur R, Lella SK, Ho A, Luong JA, Ploski JE. Mol Brain. 2015 Feb 24;8:12. doi: 10.1186/s13041-015-0100-7. PubMed 25887710.
Backbone
  Vector backbone: pLenti7.3DEST
  Backbone manufacturer: Invitrogen
  Backbone size (bp): 8153
  Modifications to backbone: Modified the backbone by removing the emGFP expression cassette and adding a multiple cloning site (MCS)
  Vector type: Lentiviral
  Promoter: 1.3αCaMKII
Growth in bacteria
  Bacterial resistance: Ampicillin, 100 μg/mL
  Growth temperature: 30°C
  Growth strain: NEB Stable
  Copy number: Unknown
Gene/Insert
  Cloning method: Restriction Enzyme
  Sequencing primers: 5′ aaaggtacctcgtaacattatggccttaggtcacttcatctccatggggttc
Terms and licenses: Academic/Nonprofit Terms; Industry Terms: Not Available to Industry
How to cite: pJEP212-Lenti-1.3CaMKII-P-Intron-MCS-WPRE-pA was a gift from Jonathan Ploski (Addgene plasmid # 62931 ; http://n2t.net/addgene:62931 ; RRID:Addgene_62931)
