[The description below was written by a language model from this plasmid's Addgene catalogue record and pLannotate feature annotations shown in this document.]
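Description:
pJEP212-Lenti-1.3CaMKII-P-Intron-MCS-WPRE-pA is an empty lentiviral transfer vector of 8,153 bp, derived from the Invitrogen pLenti7.3DEST backbone by removing the emGFP expression cassette and adding a multiple cloning site. It is propagated in E. coli through a high-copy ColE1/pUC-type origin with ampicillin selection (AmpR). The plasmid also carries an f1 origin, an SV40 origin, and remnants of lac and T7/T3 promoter elements from the cloning backbone. The viral portion has a third-generation, self-inactivating layout. An RSV promoter fused to a truncated HIV-1 5' LTR drives genomic RNA production in packaging cells. It is followed by the Ψ packaging signal with a gag fragment, the Rev response element for Rev-dependent nuclear export, the cPPT/CTS, and a ΔU3 3' LTR with a downstream SV40 polyadenylation signal.

The expression cassette lies between the cPPT and the 3' LTR and is annotated on the opposite strand to the viral genome. Read in its own direction, it consists of a roughly 1.3 kb mouse αCaMKII promoter, an internally truncated human β-globin intron, the cloning site (not annotated, but presumably in the gap between the intron and WPRE), a WPRE to enhance transcript stability and expression, and a fragment of the SV40 poly(A) signal. Reversing the cassette allows the intron to be retained rather than spliced out of the forward-strand genomic RNA during packaging, and lets the cassette use its own polyadenylation signal. No transgene is present, so users insert a gene of interest by restriction cloning. The CaMKII promoter and the associated publication indicate that the vector is meant for expressing large or difficult transgenes in neurons.
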