Features (pLannotate 1.2.2; 26 found; start..end, strand, type, name):
      3..229     +  promoter       RSV promoter: Rous sarcoma virus enhancer/promoter
    230..410     +  LTR            5' LTR (truncated): truncated 5' long terminal repeat (LTR) from HIV-1
    457..582     +  misc_feature   HIV-1 Ψ: packaging signal of human immunodeficiency virus type 1
    566..929     +  CDS            HIV-1 gag (fragment): gag protein from human immunodeficiency virus 1; gag
   1075..1308    +  misc_feature   RRE: The Rev response element (RRE) of HIV-1 allows for Rev-dependent mRNA export from the nucleus to the cytoplasm.
   1685..1785    +  CDS            Rev (fragment): human immunodeficiency virus 1 (HIV-1) Rev protein; rev; enhances nuclear export of unspliced and incompletely spliced viral mRNAs
   1804..1921    +  misc_feature   cPPT/CTS: central polypurine tract and central termination sequence of HIV-1
   1953..2028    -  polyA_signal   SV40 poly(A) signal (fragment): SV40 polyadenylation signal
   2055..2643    -  misc_feature   WPRE: woodchuck hepatitis virus posttranscriptional regulatory element
   2753..3228    -  intron         β-globin intron: internally truncated intron from human β-globin
   3308..4596    -  promoter       CaMKII promoter: promoter for the mouse calcium/calmodulin-dependent kinase II α subunit
   4586..4672    +  CDS            nef (fragment): NEF_HV1Z2 - Experimental evidence at protein level: Swiss-Prot protein existence level 1. Extracellular Nef protein targets CD4(+) T-lymphocytes for apoptosis by interacting with CXCR4 surface receptors. From Human immunodeficiency virus type 1 group M subtype D (isolate Z2/CDC-Z34) (HIV-1).
   4674..4907    +  LTR            3' LTR (ΔU3): self-inactivating 3' long terminal repeat (LTR) from HIV-1
   4979..5100    +  polyA_signal   SV40 poly(A) signal: SV40 polyadenylation signal
   5140..5275    +  rep_origin     SV40 ori: SV40 origin of replication
   5296..5314    -  promoter       T7 promoter: promoter for bacteriophage T7 RNA polymerase
   5322..5477    +  CDS            lacZα (fragment): LacZα fragment of β-galactosidase; lacZ fragment
   5482..5910    +  rep_origin     f1 ori (sequence partly withheld): f1 bacteriophage origin of replication; arrow indicates direction of (+) strand synthesis
   5963..6067    +  promoter       AmpR promoter: bla
   6068..6928    +  CDS            AmpR: β-lactamase; bla; confers resistance to ampicillin, carbenicillin, and related antibiotics
   7099..7687    +  rep_origin     ori: high-copy-number ColE1/pMB1/pBR322/pUC origin of replication
   7870..7962    +  CDS            lacI (fragment): lac repressor; lacI; The lac repressor binds to the lac operator to inhibit transcription in E. coli. This inhibition can be relieved by adding lactose or isopropyl-β-D-thiogalactopyranoside (IPTG).
   7975..7996    +  protein_bind   CAP binding site: CAP binding activates transcription in the presence of cAMP. E. coli catabolite activator protein
   8011..8041    +  promoter       lac promoter: promoter for the E. coli lac operon
   8049..8065    +  protein_bind   lac operator: The lac repressor binds to the lac operator to inhibit transcription in E. coli. This inhibition can be relieved by adding lactose or isopropyl-β-D-thiogalactopyranoside (IPTG). lac repressor encoded by lacI
   8110..8128    +  promoter       T3 promoter: promoter for bacteriophage T3 RNA polymerase
>Addgene plasmid #62931 | pJEP212-Lenti-1.3CaMKII-P-Intron-MCS-WPRE-pA | addgene full sequence | sequence record 356734 | Addgene NGS Result
AATGTAGTCTTATGCAATACTCTTGTAGTCTTGCAACATGGTAACGATGAGTTAGCAACATGCCTTACAA
GGAGAGAAAAAGCACCGTGCATGCCGATTGGTGGAAGTAAGGTGGTACGATCGTGCCTTATTAGGAAGGC
AACAGACGGGTCTGACATGGATTGGACGAACCACTGAATTGCCGCATTGCAGAGATATTGTATTTAAGTG
CCTAGCTCGATACATAAACGGGTCTCTCTGGTTAGACCAGATCTGAGCCTGGGAGCTCTCTGGCTAACTA
GGGAACCCACTGCTTAAGCCTCAATAAAGCTTGCCTTGAGTGCTTCAAGTAGTGTGTGCCCGTCTGTTGT
GTGACTCTGGTAACTAGAGATCCCTCAGACCCTTTTAGTCAGTGTGGAAAATCTCTAGCAGTGGCGCCCG
AACAGGGACTTGAAAGCGAAAGGGAAACCAGAGGAGCTCTCTCGACGCAGGACTCGGCTTGCTGAAGCGC
GCACGGCAAGAGGCGAGGGGCGGCGACTGGTGAGTACGCCAAAAATTTTGACTAGCGGAGGCTAGAAGGA
GAGAGATGGGTGCGAGAGCGTCAGTATTAAGCGGGGGAGAATTAGATCGCGATGGGAAAAAATTCGGTTA
AGGCCAGGGGGAAAGAAAAAATATAAATTAAAACATATAGTATGGGCAAGCAGGGAGCTAGAACGATTCG
CAGTTAATCCTGGCCTGTTAGAAACATCAGAAGGCTGTAGACAAATACTGGGACAGCTACAACCATCCCT
TCAGACAGGATCAGAAGAACTTAGATCATTATATAATACAGTAGCAACCCTCTATTGTGTGCATCAAAGG
ATAGAGATAAAAGACACCAAGGAAGCTTTAGACAAGATAGAGGAAGAGCAAAACAAAAGTAAGACCACCG
CACAGCAAGCGGCCGCTGATCTTCAGACCTGGAGGAGGAGATATGAGGGACAATTGGAGAAGTGAATTAT
ATAAATATAAAGTAGTAAAAATTGAACCATTAGGAGTAGCACCCACCAAGGCAAAGAGAAGAGTGGTGCA
GAGAGAAAAAAGAGCAGTGGGAATAGGAGCTTTGTTCCTTGGGTTCTTGGGAGCAGCAGGAAGCACTATG
GGCGCAGCGTCAATGACGCTGACGGTACAGGCCAGACAATTATTGTCTGGTATAGTGCAGCAGCAGAACA
ATTTGCTGAGGGCTATTGAGGCGCAACAGCATCTGTTGCAACTCACAGTCTGGGGCATCAAGCAGCTCCA
GGCAAGAATCCTGGCTGTGGAAAGATACCTAAAGGATCAACAGCTCCTGGGGATTTGGGGTTGCTCTGGA
AAACTCATTTGCACCACTGCTGTGCCTTGGAATGCTAGTTGGAGTAATAAATCTCTGGAACAGATTTGGA
ATCACACGACCTGGATGGAGTGGGACAGAGAAATTAACAATTACACAAGCTTAATACACTCCTTAATTGA
AGAATCGCAAAACCAGCAAGAAAAGAATGAACAAGAATTATTGGAATTAGATAAATGGGCAAGTTTGTGG
AATTGGTTTAACATAACAAATTGGCTGTGGTATATAAAATTATTCATAATGATAGTAGGAGGCTTGGTAG
GTTTAAGAATAGTTTTTGCTGTACTTTCTATAGTGAATAGAGTTAGGCAGGGATATTCACCATTATCGTT
TCAGACCCACCTCCCAACCCCGAGGGGACCCGACAGGCCCGAAGGAATAGAAGAAGAAGGTGGAGAGAGA
GACAGAGACAGATCCATTCGATTAGTGAACGGATCTCGACGGTATCGGTTAACTTTTAAAAGAAAAGGGG
GGATTGGGGGGTACAGTGCAGGGGAAAGAATAGTAGACATAATAGCAACAGACATACAAACTAAAGAATT
ACAAAAACAAATTACAAAAATTCAAAATTTTATCGATACGCGTCAATTGGCGGCCGCCTCGACAGTGAAA
AAAATGCTTTATTTGTGAAATTTGTGATGCTATTGCTTTATTTGTAACCATTATAAGCTGCAATAAACTC
GAGCCACACCGGTACCATCGCCAGGCGGGGAGGCGGCCCAAAGGGAGATCCGACTCGTCTGAGGGCGAAG
GCGAAGACGCGGAAGAGGCCGCAGAGCCGGCAGCAGGCCGCGGGAAGGAAGGTCCGCTGGATTGAGGGCC
GAAGGGACGTAGCAGAAGGACGTCCCGCGCAGAATCCAGGTGGCAACACAGGCGAGCAGCCATGGAAAGG
ACGTCAGCTTCCCCGACAACACCACGGAATTGTCAGTGCCCAACAGCCGAGCCCCTGTCCAGCAGCGGGC
AAGGCAGGCGGCGATGAGTTCCGCCGTGGCAATAGGGAGGGGGAAAGCGAAAGTCCCGGAAAGGAGCTGA
CAGGTGGTGGCAATGCCCCAACCAGTGGGGGTTGCGTCAGCAAACACAGTGCACACCACGCCACGTTGCC
TGACAACGGGCCACAACTCCTCATAAAGAGACAGCAACCAGGATTTATACAAGGAGGAGAAAATGAAAGC
CATACGGGAAGCAATAGCATGATACAAAGGCATTAAAGCAGCGTATCCACATAGCGTAAAAGGAGCAACA
TAGTTAAGAATACCAGTCAATCTTTCACAAATTTTGTAATCCAGAGGTTGATTGTCGACATACTAGTATC
CCGGGATATGCATGATGATATCATCATATGATGAATTCACGTGCTTTGCCAAAGTGATGGGCCAGCACAC
AGACCAGCACGTTGCCCAGGAGCTGTGGGAGGAAGATAAGAGGTATGAACATGATTAGCAAAAGGGCCTA
GCTTGGACTCAGAATAATCCAGCCTTATCCCAACCATAAAATAAAAGCAGAATGGTAGCTGGATTGTAGC
TGCTATTAGCAATATGAAACCTCTTACATCAGTTACAATTTATATGCAGAAATATTTATATGCAGAAATA
TTGCTATTGCCTTAACCCAGAAATTATCACTGTTATTCTTTAGAATGGTGCAAAGAGGCATGATACATTG
TATCATTATTGCCCTGAAAGAAAGAGATTAGGGAAAGTATTAGAAATAAGATAAACAAAAAAGTATATTA
AAAGAAGAAAGCATTTTTTAAAATTACAAATGCAAAATTACCCTGATTTGGTCAATATGTGTACCCTGTT
ACTTCTCCCCTTCCTATGACATGAACTTAACCATAGAAAAGAAGGGGAAAGAAAACATCAAGGGTCCCAT
AGACTCACCCTGAAGTTCTCAGGATCCGAGCTCGGCGCGCCGCTAGCCCGCGGTCGCGAACGCGTGGCCG
GCCGTAGGGGATCCCCCGCTGCCCCCAGAACTAGGGGCCACTCGCCTGCCCGTGCTCCTGAGTGCAAACG
GAGAACCGGCTTGACTGACGAGCTTGGGGCTTCTGAGCAGGGCACTGTGGCTGCTCACAGCCTCGCGAGC
CTTCGTCAGCATCCAGGTCCCCATGGCAACCACCTCCGAAACGCCCTGTTCCCGTTGCCCCGGTAACTGC
CTCCCCAACACCTGCCTGCCTTTCACTTTAAAACCTGCTCCTCTTTGCCCTGGCCTTATATACACAATAC
TGCAGGACTGTGTGGGCCCAGGAGCAAGTGGACCCTGTTCCCCCAGGGTGATGTACTGAGGGGGTTGGAG
AAGGGGATGCGAACAAACTTAGTCCACAAGTGATCATCGCTCTTCCTACCTCCCCCACCTCCAACTATAG
GGCCCTTTTAACAGACGGGATGGGATTAAGTGGGGCAAAGAGGCAGTTGCTATGGTAACGGCTAGTGGGT
GCCACATTCTGGGATGGTCCTTGAGAAAGACAGGATGTAGTTACCCTGGCAACTTCATCTCCTCTGAAGA
GACAGGTATTGCCCCGTTGCCCTGGCAACAGCTGGGTTCTAAGGTTTACAGGGGAAGCTAATTCATCTCT
CCTTCCCTTCCCCCTTGTAGTCTCTGTAATGGTTTCTTTGCTTCCTCTGGGAATTGGTCTGGTTGACTTG
GCCTCTGTCTCTGTCCTTGTTTCTTTCCAGCTCTCCCTGCTTTTTAGCCATTGTGCATATCACACCGCCA
CCTTAGCGTGAGAAGAAGTACCAAACAGACCCAGAATGCTGACGGAATGACTCTGTCTGCTTTCTCACCC
CTATCTGTCACCACTGAGCAGCAGGGCCCCTCCTGAGGCCTCTGCCACAGCTCTCCCCACCCATCCTCCC
AGAGGGACCATGAAGATTTGGTCTCCTGGGGCTCCTGTCCCAGTTTCTGCTTGTGCTTCCCGTCAAGGTA
GGACTGGAGAGAGGCAACTATAATGAGGTGAACGTGGCTGGACTCACCCAGGGCTGGGCGGGTGGTGTAG
ATGTACCCTGCCCTGGACTCTTCTTTCCTAAACTCATTGGTCATCTGCCCTAATGAGTTCACTCCTTCTG
TATATCGTACTTGCATGCCCCCAAGGCATGGAATTTAAGATTAGTAATCTGAGTTCAAGTTCTAGCTCTG
ACATTTCTGATGTGACCCTGGGCAGGTCACTGAGGAAGCTCTCTGCACCCCCATCTCATTTTCTAGAAAA
TCAGAAGAAGAACCCCATGGAGATGAAGTGACCTAAGGCCATAATGTTACGAGGTACCTTTAAGACCAAT
GACTTACAAGGCAGCTGTAGATCTTAGCCACTTTTTAAAAGAAAAGGGGGGACTGGAAGGGCTAATTCAC
TCCCAACGAAGACAAGATCTGCTTTTTGCTTGTACTGGGTCTCTCTGGTTAGACCAGATCTGAGCCTGGG
AGCTCTCTGGCTAACTAGGGAACCCACTGCTTAAGCCTCAATAAAGCTTGCCTTGAGTGCTTCAAGTAGT
GTGTGCCCGTCTGTTGTGTGACTCTGGTAACTAGAGATCCCTCAGACCCTTTTAGTCAGTGTGGAAAATC
TCTAGCAGTAGTAGTTCATGTCATCTTATTATTCAGTATTTATAACTTGCAAAGAAATGAATATCAGAGA
GTGAGAGGAACTTGTTTATTGCAGCTTATAATGGTTACAAATAAAGCAATAGCATCACAAATTTCACAAA
TAAAGCATTTTTTTCACTGCATTCTAGTTGTGGTTTGTCCAAACTCATCAATGTATCTTATCATGTCTGG
CTCTAGCTATCCCGCCCCTAACTCCGCCCATCCCGCCCCTAACTCCGCCCAGTTCCGCCCATTCTCCGCC
CCATGGCTGACTAATTTTTTTTATTTATGCAGAGGCCGAGGCCGCCTCGGCCTCTGAGCTATTCCAGAAG
TAGTGAGGAGGCTTTTTTGGAGGCCTAGGGACGTACCCAATTCGCCCTATAGTGAGTCGTATTACGCGCG
CTCACTGGCCGTCGTTTTACAACGTCGTGACTGGGAAAACCCTGGCGTTACCCAACTTAATCGCCTTGCA
GCACATCCCCCTTTCGCCAGCTGGCGTAATAGCGAAGAGGCCCGCACCGATCGCCCTTCCCAACAGTTGC
GCAGCCTGAATGGCGAATGGG
[124 nt withheld, positions 5482-5605]
C
[91 nt withheld, positions 5607-5697]
A
[49 nt withheld, positions 5699-5747]
CCTTTGACGTTGGAGTCCACGTTCTTT
[37 nt withheld, positions 5775-5811]
ACCCTATCTCGGTCTATTCTTTTGATTTATAAGGGATTTTGCCGATTTCGGCCTATTGGTTAAAAAATGA
GCTGATTTAACAAAAATTTAACGCGAATTTTAACAAAATATTAACGCTTACAATTTAGGTGGCACTTTTC
GGGGAAATGTGCGCGGAACCCCTATTTGTTTATTTTTCTAAATACATTCAAATATGTATCCGCTCATGAG
ACAATAACCCTGATAAATGCTTCAATAATATTGAAAAAGGAAGAGTATGAGTATTCAACATTTCCGTGTC
GCCCTTATTCCCTTTTTTGCGGCATTTTGCCTTCCTGTTTTTGCTCACCCAGAAACGCTGGTGAAAGTAA
AAGATGCTGAAGATCAGTTGGGTGCACGAGTGGGTTACATCGAACTGGATCTCAACAGCGGTAAGATCCT
TGAGAGTTTTCGCCCCGAAGAACGTTTTCCAATGATGAGCACTTTTAAAGTTCTGCTATGTGGCGCGGTA
TTATCCCGTATTGACGCCGGGCAAGAGCAACTCGGTCGCCGCATACACTATTCTCAGAATGACTTGGTTG
AGTACTCACCAGTCACAGAAAAGCATCTTACGGATGGCATGACAGTAAGAGAATTATGCAGTGCTGCCAT
AACCATGAGTGATAACACTGCGGCCAACTTACTTCTGACAACGATCGGAGGACCGAAGGAGCTAACCGCT
TTTTTGCACAACATGGGGGATCATGTAACTCGCCTTGATCGTTGGGAACCGGAGCTGAATGAAGCCATAC
CAAACGACGAGCGTGACACCACGATGCCTGTAGCAATGGCAACAACGTTGCGCAAACTATTAACTGGCGA
ACTACTTACTCTAGCTTCCCGGCAACAATTAATAGACTGGATGGAGGCGGATAAAGTTGCAGGACCACTT
CTGCGCTCGGCCCTTCCGGCTGGCTGGTTTATTGCTGATAAATCTGGAGCCGGTGAGCGTGGGTCTCGCG
GTATCATTGCAGCACTGGGGCCAGATGGTAAGCCCTCCCGTATCGTAGTTATCTACACGACGGGGAGTCA
GGCAACTATGGATGAACGAAATAGACAGATCGCTGAGATAGGTGCCTCACTGATTAAGCATTGGTAACTG
TCAGACCAAGTTTACTCATATATACTTTAGATTGATTTAAAACTTCATTTTTAATTTAAAAGGATCTAGG
TGAAGATCCTTTTTGATAATCTCATGACCAAAATCCCTTAACGTGAGTTTTCGTTCCACTGAGCGTCAGA
CCCCGTAGAAAAGATCAAAGGATCTTCTTGAGATCCTTTTTTTCTGCGCGTAATCTGCTGCTTGCAAACA
AAAAAACCACCGCTACCAGCGGTGGTTTGTTTGCCGGATCAAGAGCTACCAACTCTTTTTCCGAAGGTAA
CTGGCTTCAGCAGAGCGCAGATACCAAATACTGTTCTTCTAGTGTAGCCGTAGTTAGGCCACCACTTCAA
GAACTCTGTAGCACCGCCTACATACCTCGCTCTGCTAATCCTGTTACCAGTGGCTGCTGCCAGTGGCGAT
AAGTCGTGTCTTACCGGGTTGGACTCAAGACGATAGTTACCGGATAAGGCGCAGCGGTCGGGCTGAACGG
GGGGTTCGTGCACACAGCCCAGCTTGGAGCGAACGACCTACACCGAACTGAGATACCTACAGCGTGAGCT
ATGAGAAAGCGCCACGCTTCCCGAAGGGAGAAAGGCGGACAGGTATCCGGTAAGCGGCAGGGTCGGAACA
GGAGAGCGCACGAGGGAGCTTCCAGGGGGAAACGCCTGGTATCTTTATAGTCCTGTCGGGTTTCGCCACC
TCTGACTTGAGCGTCGATTTTTGTGATGCTCGTCAGGGGGGCGGAGCCTATGGAAAAACGCCAGCAACGC
GGCCTTTTTACGGTTCCTGGCCTTTTGCTGGCCTTTTGCTCACATGTTCTTTCCTGCGTTATCCCCTGAT
TCTGTGGATAACCGTATTACCGCCTTTGAGTGAGCTGATACCGCTCGCCGCAGCCGAACGACCGAGCGCA
GCGAGTCAGTGAGCGAGGAAGCGGAAGAGCGCCCAATACGCAAACCGCCTCTCCCCGCGCGTTGGCCGAT
TCATTAATGCAGCTGGCACGACAGGTTTCCCGACTGGAAAGCGGGCAGTGAGCGCAACGCAATTAATGTG
AGTTAGCTCACTCATTAGGCACCCCAGGCTTTACACTTTATGCTTCCGGCTCGTATGTTGTGTGGAATTG
TGAGCGGATAACAATTTCACACAGGAAACAGCTATGACCATGATTACGCCAAGCGCGCAATTAACCCTCA
CTAAAGGGAACAAAAGCTGGAGCTGCAAGCTT
